>Addgene plasmid #110229 | pAW8_yEGFP | addgene full sequence | sequence record 240266 | Addgene NGS Result
CAAAAAGTTAGGTGTAACAGAAAATCATGAAACTATGATTTCTAATTTATATATTGGAGGATTTTCTCTA
AAAAAAAAAATACAACAAATAAAAAACACTCAATGACCTGACCATTTGATGGAGTTTAAGTCAATACCTT
CTTGAACCATTTCCCATAATGGTGAAAGTTCCCTCAAGAATTTTACTCTGTCAGAAACGGCCTTAACGAC
GTAGTCGATCCGGACGATGGCCAACCTTCCAATTCATTAAATCGAGTCCTCCATCAGATGATTTACAAGG
TTTTGCATAGAATCCCTAAGTAAGAGAAGTTGTTAGTGATTTCTTCAAGTTTACTAAAATTTACATACAA
ATGGATGATCTCTTCTCCATTGTTTCCTTTCTTCTTGCAAACGCGTTTTACAAAGAGATGACATGCTATT
TTCTGATTATTTTTTTCTATAGTTTTCTATTTTGTACGTCCTTGGGAGTCCGAAATGTAAAATCGGGGTA
TGGTTAGTAGCGGCAGCGTTCATTATGGTATATAAAAGATAAAAAGTAGGGGCAAGCGAGACAGAATGGG
ATACAAGGGCATCGTCTATAATTATAGCTAAAAATTGTATTTTAATTTGTATTTTTTGTAATTTTATTTC
TCATTGTTTTACTTAAAATGAATGCGAATTAGAGAAAACTTCAACGAAATGTCAAAATAAGCTCAGCAAA
ATATACAATTTTAGGGAAAGCGATCAGCAACTTATTCTCCGTTGTAGATTCTTTTTCTTCATAAATTCCA
ACAATGTAACTGCCAATTGATTTTTCTCTAGATGCTAATAAATTGAAACTAATGAATATAATAACACAGG
TTTTGATAAATTGTAAACTCTTACTCAAAAAAAGAATGTTAAAACTAATTTAACCTTTTTATAAAGGCTC
ATGGCGTTAAAGAGGATAGTAAAAATTCTACAATTTTTTAATTTAATGTCACAATTGTCTTGCGAATATA
ATTCTATTAATTTTCGCTAACTGCTGTTTTAGTACTATTACTTTCAATATGCCTTATATGCAACTTTAAT
TCATGAAGAATGCAATATTTTTGCAATCTTTCTTGTACTGAGCGCTTTTTATCATTTAGTACTCATTATT
TAATTTTTCAGTAAAGGGCAATAAATAAATTTGTAGAAGATGCAATGTAATCTCCTCTATCCTTTTGCTC
ATATGTTTATGAGTATACCTAGTCTAGAAAGGCTTGTATTTAAAATATTATTCAATAAAAATTCACAATT
TTTACGACATGTGCTACCATTCACTTAACTTCCTGATTATAAAATTGGTTCGTTTATACTAATTACTTAA
GTACCTTTAACTAAACAAAATGCCTATATATATATTAATTTACAATGAGTGTCAGATAAGTCACTATGTC
CGAGTGGTTAAGGAGTTAGACTCGCCATCGATGGTATGGTGCACTCTCAGTACAATCTGCTCTGATGCCG
CATAGTTAAGCCAGCCCCGACACCCGCCAACACCCGCTGACGCGCCCTGACGGGCTTGTCTGCTCCCGGC
ATCCGCTTACAGACAAGCTGTGACCGTCTCCGGGAGCTGCATGTGTCAGAGGTTTTCACCGTCATCACCG
AAACGCGCGAGACGAAAGGGCCTCGTGATACGCCTATTTTTATAGGTTAATGTCATGATAATAATGGTTT
CTTAGACGTCAGGTGGCACTTTTCGGGGAAATGTGCGCGGAACCCCTATTTGTTTATTTTTCTAAATACA
TTCAAATATGTATCCGCTCATGAGACAATAACCCTGATAAATGCTTCAATAATATTGAAAAAGGAAGAGT
ATGAGTATTCAACATTTCCGTGTCGCCCTTATTCCCTTTTTTGCGGCATTTTGCCTTCCTGTTTTTGCTC
ACCCAGAAACGCTGGTGAAAGTAAAAGATGCTGAAGATCAGTTGGGTGCACGAGTGGGTTACATCGAACT
GGATCTCAACAGCGGTAAGATCCTTGAGAGTTTTCGCCCCGAAGAACGTTTTCCAATGATGAGCACTTTT
AAAGTTCTGCTATGTGGCGCGGTATTATCCCGTATTGACGCCGGGCAAGAGCAACTCGGTCGCCGCATAC
ACTATTCTCAGAATGACTTGGTTGAGTACTCACCAGTCACAGAAAAGCATCTTACGGATGGCATGACAGT
AAGAGAATTATGCAGTGCTGCCATAACCATGAGTGATAACACTGCGGCCAACTTACTTCTGACAACGATC
GGAGGACCGAAGGAGCTAACCGCTTTTTTGCACAACATGGGGGATCATGTAACTCGCCTTGATCGTTGGG
AACCGGAGCTGAATGAAGCCATACCAAACGACGAGCGTGACACCACGATGCCTGTAGCAATGGCAACAAC
GTTGCGCAAACTATTAACTGGCGAACTACTTACTCTAGCTTCCCGGCAACAATTAATAGACTGGATGGAG
GCGGATAAAGTTGCAGGACCACTTCTGCGCTCGGCCCTTCCGGCTGGCTGGTTTATTGCTGATAAATCTG
GAGCCGGTGAGCGTGGGTCTCGCGGTATCATTGCAGCACTGGGGCCAGATGGTAAGCCCTCCCGTATCGT
AGTTATCTACACGACGGGGAGTCAGGCAACTATGGATGAACGAAATAGACAGATCGCTGAGATAGGTGCC
TCACTGATTAAGCATTGGTAACTGTCAGACCAAGTTTACTCATATATACTTTAGATTGATTTAAAACTTC
ATTTTTAATTTAAAAGGATCTAGGTGAAGATCCTTTTTGATAATCTCATGACCAAAATCCCTTAACGTGA
GTTTTCGTTCCACTGAGCGTCAGACCCCGTAGAAAAGATCAAAGGATCTTCTTGAGATCCTTTTTTTCTG
CGCGTAATCTGCTGCTTGCAAACAAAAAAACCACCGCTACCAGCGGTGGTTTGTTTGCCGGATCAAGAGC
TACCAACTCTTTTTCCGAAGGTAACTGGCTTCAGCAGAGCGCAGATACCAAATACTGTTCTTCTAGTGTA
GCCGTAGTTAGGCCACCACTTCAAGAACTCTGTAGCACCGCCTACATACCTCGCTCTGCTAATCCTGTTA
CCAGTGGCTGCTGCCAGTGGCGATAAGTCGTGTCTTACCGGGTTGGACTCAAGACGATAGTTACCGGATA
AGGCGCAGCGGTCGGGCTGAACGGGGGGTTCGTGCACACAGCCCAGCTTGGAGCGAACGACCTACACCGA
ACTGAGATACCTACAGCGTGAGCTATGAGAAAGCGCCACGCTTCCCGAAGGGAGAAAGGCGGACAGGTAT
CCGGTAAGCGGCAGGGTCGGAACAGGAGAGCGCACGAGGGAGCTTCCAGGGGGAAACGCCTGGTATCTTT
ATAGTCCTGTCGGGTTTCGCCACCTCTGACTTGAGCGTCGATTTTTGTGATGCTCGTCAGGGGGGCGGAG
CCTATGGAAAAACGCCAGCAACGCGGCCTTTTTACGGTTCCTGGCCTTTTGCTGGCCTTTTGCTCACATG
TTCTTTCCTGCGTTATCCCCTGATTCTGTGGATAACCGTATTACCGCCTTTGAGTGAGCTGATACCGCTC
GCCGCAGCCGAACGACCGAGCGCAGCGAGTCAGTGAGCGAGGAAGCGGAAGAGCGCCCAATACGCAAACC
GCCTCTCCCCGCGCGTTGGCCGATTCATTAATGCAGCTGGCACGACAGGTTTCCCGACTGGAAAGCGGGC
AGTGAGCGCAACGCAATTAATGTGAGTTAGCTCACTCATTAGGCACCCCAGGCTTTACACTTTATGCTTC
CGGCTCGTATGTTGTGTGGAATTGTGAGCGGATAACAATTTCACACAGGAAACAGCTATGACCATGATTA
CGCCAAGCTTGCATGCGCGGCCGCATAACTTCGTATATAATACCATATACGAAGTTATACTAGTTCGTCG
ACGGTATCGATAAGCTTGATTCGACTGGATGGCGGCGTTAGTATCGAATCGACAGCAGTATAGCGACCAG
CATTCACATACGATTGACGCATGATATTACTTTCTGCGCACTTAACTTCGCATCTGGGCAGATGATGTCG
AGGCGAAAAAAAATATAAATCACGCTAACATTTGATTAAAATAGAACAACTACAATATAAAAAAACTATA
CAAATGACAAGTTCTTGAAAACAAGAATCTTTTTATTGTCAGTACTGATTAGAAAAACTCATCGAGCATC
AAATGAAACTGCAATTTATTCATATCAGGATTATCAATACCATATTTTTGAAAAAGCCGTTTCTGTAATG
AAGGAGAAAACTCACCGAGGCAGTTCCATAGGATGGCAAGATCCTGGTATCGGTCTGCGATTCCGACTCG
TCCAACATCAATACAACCTATTAATTTCCCCTCGTCAAAAATAAGGTTATCAAGTGAGAAATCACCATGA
GTGACGACTGAATCCGGTGAGAATGGCAAAAGCTTATGCATTTCTTTCCAGACTTGTTCAACAGGCCAGC
CATTACGCTCGTCATCAAAATCACTCGCATCAACCAAACCGTTATTCATTCGTGATTGCGCCTGAGCGAG
ACGAAATACGCGATCGCTGTTAAAAGGACAATTACAAACAGGAATCGAATGCAACCGGCGCAGGAACACT
GCCAGCGCATCAACAATATTTTCACCTGAATCAGGATATTCTTCTAATACCTGGAATGCTGTTTTGCCGG
GGATCGCAGTGGTGAGTAACCATGCATCATCAGGAGTACGGATAAAATGCTTGATGGTCGGAAGAGGCAT
AAATTCCGTCAGCCAGTTTAGTCTGACCATCTCATCTGTAACATCATTGGCAACGCTACCTTTGCCATGT
TTCAGAAACAACTCTGGCGCATCGGGCTTCCCATACAATCGATAGATTGTCGCACCTGATTGCCCGACAT
TATCGCGAGCCCATTTATACCCATATAAATCAGCATCCATGTTGGAATTTAATCGCGGCCTCGAAACGTG
AGTCTTTTCCTTACCCATGGTTGTTTATGTTCGGATGTGATGTGAGAACTGTATCCTAGCAAGATTTTAA
AAGGAAGTATATGAAAGAAGAACCTCAGTGGCAAATCCTAACCTTTTATATTTCTCTACAGGGGCGCGGC
GTGGGGACAATTCAACGCGTCTGTGAGGGGAGCGTTTCCCTGCTCGCAGGTCTGCAGCGAGGAGCCGTAA
TTTTTGCTTCGCGCCGTGCGGCCATCAAAATGTATGGATGCAAATGATTATACATGGGGATGTATGGGCT
AAATGTACGGGCGACAGTCACATCATGCCCCTGAGCTGCGCACGTCAAGACTGTCAAGGAGGGTATTCTG
GGCCTCCATGTCGCTGGCCGGGTGACCCGGCGGGGACGAGGCAAGCTAAACAGATCTATATTACCCTGTT
ATCCCTAGCGGATCTGCCGGTAGAGGTGTGGTCAATAAGAGCGACCTCATACTATACCTGAGAAAGCAAC
CTGACCTACAGGAAAGAGTTACTCAAGAATAAGAATTTTCGTTTTAAAACCTAAGAGTCACTTTAAAATT
TGTATACACTTATTTTTTTTATAACTTATTTAATAATAAAAATCATAAATCATAAGAAATTCGCTTATTT
AGAAGTGGCGCGCCTTATTTGTACAATTCATCAATACCATGGGTAATACCAGCAGCAGTAACAAATTCTA
ACAAGACCATGTGGTCTCTCTTTTCGTTTGGATCTTTGGATAAGGCAGATTGAGTGGATAAGTAATGGTT
GTCTGGTAACAAGACTGGACCATCACCAATTGGAGTATTTTGTTGATAATGGTCAGCTAATTGAACAGAA
CCATCTTCAATGTTGTGTCTAATTTTGAAGTTAACTTTGATACCATTCTTTTGTTTGTCAGCCATGATGT
AAACATTGTGAGAGTTATAGTTGTATTCCAATTTGTGACCTAAAATGTTACCATCTTCTTTAAAATCAAT
ACCTTTTAATTCGATTCTATTAACTAAGGTATCACCTTCAAACTTGACTTCAGCTCTGGTCTTGTAGTTA
CCGTCATCTTTGAAAAAAATAGTTCTTTCTTGAACATAACCTTCTGGCATGGCAGACTTGAAAAAGTCAT
GTTGTTTCATATGATCTGGGTATCTAGAAAAACATTGAACACCATAAGTTAAAGTAGTGACTAAGGTTGG
CCATGGAACTGGCAATTTACCAGTAGTACAAATAAATTTTAAGGTCAATTTACCGTAAGTAGCATCACCT
TCACCTTCACCGGAGACAGAAAATTTGTGACCATTAACATCACCATCTAATTCAACCAAAATTGGGACAA
CACCAGTGAATAATTCTTCACCTTTAGACATGAGCATGCATAACTTCGTATAATGTATGCTATACGAAGT
TATGCGGCCGCTGAATTCACTGGCCGTCGTTTTACAACGTCGTGACTGGGAAAACCCTGGCGTTACCCAA
CTTAATCGCCTTGCAGCACATCCCCCTTTCGCCAGCTGGCGTAATAGCGAAGAGGCCCGCACCGATCGCC
CTTCCCAACAGTTGCGCAGCCTGAATGGCGAATGGCGCCTGATGCGGTATTTTCTCCTTACGCATCTGTG
CGGTATTTCACACCGCATACCATCGTCCGGATCAATGAAGTAGATGAGTTTACTACCTGTATATACTTTT
TTTTTTGTCAAAGTCACTTTTATGGCATTTCCATGTTGAAGGATTAGCCACAGCACTAAATTTTCAGCGT
ATGATTGCTTTTAAATATTTAATTTTCATCGTTTTTTAATTAATATTCAAAACGATTTAATGCCTTCTAC
ATCTGAAGTCAAGCTCATAGACTCGGGTTGGGTAGCTAAAACTACATCTAACACGAAGGGGTATAGCCTT
CTTAAAGTATACTCATGTATAAACGTTTTGGGTTCATATTTTTGGGCCACGTGGTTTATAAAAATTCTTA
ACTACACCACTCGGTATCCCGCACCCGTCTACGTTTCTACGATTTCGAGCTAATATTGAGTAAAGTGATT
AGCAAAAAAAATAAAAGTACTCGTTGTCGGAGATCAAGAATTTTTCTATTATCTCATCTAAACCACTTTC
TAAAAGCGAAAAACAAAATCGTAATATGCAGCTTGAATGGGCTTCCATAGTTTGAAAGAAAAACCCTAGC
AGTACTGGCAAGGGAGACATTCCTTTTACCTGGCTAATCGCCATCTTCCAGCAGGCGCACCATTGCCCCT
GTTTCACTATCCAGGTTACGGATATAGTTCATGACAATATTTACATTGGTCCAGCCACCAGCTTGCATGA
TCTCCGGTATTGAAACTCCAGCGCGGGCCATATCTCGCGCGGCTCCGACACGGGCACTGTGTCCAGACCA
GGCCAGGTATCTCTGACCAGAGTCATCCTTAGCGCCGTAAATCAATCGATGAGTTGCTTCAAAAATCCCT
TCCAGGGCGCGAGTTGATAGCTGGCTGGTGGCAGATGGCGCGGCAACACCATTTTTTCTGACCCGGCAAA
ACAGGTAGTTATTCGGATCATCAGCTACACCAGAGACGGAAATCCATCGCTCGACCAGTTTAGTTACCCC
CAGGCTAAGTGCCTTCTCTACACCTGCGGTGCTAACCAGCGTTTTCGTTCTGCCAATATGGATTAACATT
CTCCCACCGTCAGTACGTGAGATATCTTTAACCCTGATCCTGGCAATTTCGGCTATACGTAACAGGGTGT
TATAAGCAATCCCCAGAAATGCCAGATTACGTATATCCTGGCAGCGATCGCTATTTTCCATGAGTGAACG
AACCTGGTCGAAATCAGTGCGTTCGAACGCTAGAGCCTGTTTTGCACGTTCACCGGCATCAACGTTTTCT
TTTCGGATCCGCCGCATAACCAGTGAAACAGCATTGCTGTCACTTGGTCGTGGCAGCCCGGACCGACGAT
GAAGCATGTTTAGCTGGCCCAAATGTTGCTGGATAGTTTTTACTGCCAGACCGCGCGCCTGAAGATATAG
AAGATAATCGCGAACATCTTCAGGTTCTGCGGGAAACCATTTCCGGTTATTCAACTTGCACCATGCCGCC
CACGACCGGCAAACGGACAGAAGCATTTTCCAGGTATGCTCAGAAAACGCCTGGCGATCCCTGAACATGT
CCATCAGGTTCTTGCGAACCTCATCACTCGTTGCATCGACCGGTAACTTTTAGATTAACATTTGTTTAAA
TATGAAATTAGGCAATGTAACATACTGCAGGCAAATTTTGGTGTACGGTAAGTAAATTGGACATATGATT
TAACAAAGCGACTATAAGTCAGAAAGTGAGAATGAGATTGAAATAATTAATTCAACTTATTCAATTGATG
ATATGCCAGGATTCCTCTTCCTTTATCTTCAATGTTTCGATTAACAGGTCCATTATCCGGTTTTTAGTTT
CGCTGCACATTGCCGAATGACAATCGGATTCCTTTAAGCTTTGCTTTTGCCCTGTTTTCTCTCCCCAGTA
ATCGTTGGGTGACTGAACCATCCAGTAGCCGAGAGTTACGTTTTTCCTGATTTAATAAATATCCATATCT
ATTTGTCTCGTGGTGTTTTACAGCAACTAACCGAAATTACTATTTTGCATCATCCAACCATAAAGAGACA
ACAATAATTCTAGAAAACATATAACAAGTGTTTTTTTCTATTTACGTCTCATACGCAAAGTCCACTTTAC
CATGTTTTGGAAACTTGTACCCAACCATTCATTTTTCGATTTTGTAATGAGGCTCTTTTCTTCTAACAAT
CATTGAGGTCATTATCATGTGTCCTCACCTATTGTTTAAATTGAGGCTTGCGCTATTCCCAAAATTGTGG
GTATTATTTTCATATATCAGTATCTGCAATTTCGGTTCAACTCCGGAAGCTCGGTACCCAACTGTGGGAA
TACTCAGGTATCGTAAGATGCAAGAGTTCGAATCTCTTAGCAACCATTATTTTTTTTCTCTCAACATAAC
GAGAACACACAGGGGCGCTATCGCACAGAATCAAATTCGATGACTGGAAATTTTTTGTTAATTTCAGAGG
TCGCCTGACGCATATACCTTTTTCAACTGAAAAATTGGGAGAAAAAGGAAAGGTGAGAGCGCCGGAACCG
GCTTTTCATATAGAATAGAGAAGCGTTCATGACTAAATGCTTGCATCACAATACTTGAAGTTGACAATAT
TATTTAAGGACCTATTGTTTTTTCCAATAGGTGGTTAGCAATCGTCTTACTTTCTAACTTTTCTTACCTT
TTACATTTCAGCAATATATATATATATATATATATATATTTCAAGGATATACCATTGTAATGTCTGCCCC
TAAGAAGATCGTCGTTTTGCCAGGTGACCACGTTGGTCAAGAAATCACAGCCGAAGCCATTAAGGTTCTT
AAAGCTATTTCTGATGTTCGTTCCAATGTCAAGTTCGATTTCGAAAATCATTTAATTGGTGGTGCTGCTA
TCGATGCTACAGGTGTTCCACTTCCAGATGAGGCGCTGGAAGCCTCCAAGAAGGCTGATGCCGTTTTGTT
AGGTGCTGTGGGTGGTCCTAAATGGGGTACCGGTAGTGTTAGACCTGAACAAGGTTTACTAAAAATCCGT
AAAGAACTTCAATTGTACGCCAACTTAAGACCATGTAACTTTGCATCCGACTCTCTTTTAGACTTATCTC
CAATCAAGCCACAATTTGCTAAAGGTACTGACTTCGTTGTTGTTAGAGAATTAGTGGGAGGTATTTACTT
TGGTAAGAGAAAGGAAGACGATGGTGATGGTGTCGCTTGGGATAGTGAACAATACACCGTTCCAGAAGTG
CAAAGAATCACAAGAATGGCCGCTTTCATGGCCCTACAACATGAGCCACCATTGCCTATTTGGTCCTTGG
ATAAAGCTAATGTTTTGGCCTCTTCAAGATTATGGAGAAAAACTGTGGAGGAAACCATCAAGAACGAATT
TCCTACATTGAAAGTTCAACATCAATTGATTGATTCTGCCGCCATGATCCTAGTTAAGAACCCAACCCAC
CTAAATGGTATTATAATCACCAGCAACATGTTTGGTGATATCATCTCCGATGAAGCCTCCGTTATCCCAG
GCTCCTTGGGTTTGTTGCCATCTGCGTCCTTGGCCTCTTTGCCAGACAAGAACACCGCATTTGGTTTGTA
CGAACCATGCCATGGTTCCGCTCCAGATTTGCCAAAGAATAAGGTCAACCCTATCGCCACTATCTTGTCT
GCTGCAATGATGTTGAAATTGTCATTGAACTTGCCTGAAGAAGGTAAAGCCATTGAAGATGCAGTTAAAA
AGGTTTTGGATGCAGGTATCAGAACTGGTGATTTAGGTGGTTCCAACAGTACCACCGAAGTCGGTGATGC
TGTCGCCGAAGAAGTTAAGAAAATCCTTGCTTAAAAAGATTCTCTTTTTTTGTGATATTTGTACATAAAC
TTTATAAATGAAATTCATAATAGAAACGACACGAAATTACAAAATGGAATATGTTCATAGGGTAGACGAA
ACTATATACGCAATCTACATACATTTATCAAGAAGGAGAAAAAGGAGGATGTAAAGGAATACAGGTAAGC
AAATTGATACTAATGGCTCAACGTGATAAGGAAAAAGAATTGCACTTTAACATTAATATTGACAAGGAGG
AGGGCATCACA
Features (pLannotate 1.2.2; 24 found; start..end, strand, type, name):
    103..243     -  CDS            NFS1 (fragment): NFS1_YEAST - Also known as SPL1 From Saccharomyces cerevisiae (strain ATCC 204508 / S288c) (Baker's yeast).
    349..414     -  CDS            hus5 (fragment): UBC9_SCHPO - Also known as ubc9. Experimental evidence at protein level: Swiss-Prot protein existence level 1. Catalyzes the covalent attachment of ubiquitin-like protein SUMO/Smt3 to other proteins. Required for efficient recovery from DNA damage or S-phase arrest and normal mitosis. This may be as part of a checkpoint independent recovery process. From Schizosaccharomyces pombe (strain 972 / ATCC 24843) (Fission yeast).
    575..1356    +  rep_origin     ars1: Schizosaccharomyces pombe autonomously replicating sequence ars1
   1435..1484    -  misc_feature   bom (fragment): basis of mobility region from pBR322
   1586..1621    -  CDS            rop (fragment): Rop protein, which maintains plasmids at low copy number; rop
   1716..1820    +  promoter       AmpR promoter: bla
   1821..2681    +  CDS            AmpR: β-lactamase; bla; confers resistance to ampicillin, carbenicillin, and related antibiotics
   2852..3440    +  rep_origin     ori: high-copy-number ColE1/pMB1/pBR322/pUC origin of replication
   3623..3715    +  CDS            lacI (fragment): lac repressor; lacI; The lac repressor binds to the lac operator to inhibit transcription in E. coli. This inhibition can be relieved by adding lactose or isopropyl-β-D-thiogalactopyranoside (IPTG).
   3728..3749    +  protein_bind   CAP binding site: CAP binding activates transcription in the presence of cAMP. E. coli catabolite activator protein
   3764..3794    +  promoter       lac promoter: promoter for the E. coli lac operon
   3798..3820    +  protein_bind   lac operator (fragment): The lac repressor binds to the lac operator to inhibit transcription in E. coli. This inhibition can be relieved by adding lactose or isopropyl-β-D-thiogalactopyranoside (IPTG). lac repressor encoded by lacI
   3917..3940    -  misc_feature   MCS (fragment): pBluescript multiple cloning site
   3976..5332    -  gene           kanMX: yeast selectable marker conferring kanamycin resistance (Wach et al., 1994)
   5407..5594    -  terminator     ADH1 terminator: S. cerevisiae ADH1; transcription terminator for the S. cerevisiae alcohol dehydrogenase 1 (ADH1) gene
   5615..6331    -  CDS            yeGFP: yeast-enhanced green fluorescent protein codons optimized for translation in S. cerevisiae and C. albicans
   6340..6373    -  protein_bind   loxP: Cre-mediated recombination occurs in the 8-bp core sequence (GCATACAT). Cre recombinase
   6385..6542    +  CDS            lacZα (fragment): LacZα fragment of β-galactosidase; lacZ fragment
   6548..6599    -  misc_feature   bom (fragment): basis of mobility region from pBR322
   7174..8166    -  CDS            Cre: site-specific recombinase Cre is a site-specific recombinase from bacteriophage P1. Recombination occurs at loxP sequences.
   8216..8254    -  CDS            Cre (fragment): site-specific recombinase Cre is a site-specific recombinase from bacteriophage P1. Recombination occurs at loxP sequences.
   8256..8862    -  promoter       nmt1 promoter (fragment): wild-type nmt1 promoter from Schizosaccharomyces pombe, conferring strong thiamine-repressible expression
   8880..9269    +  promoter       LEU2 promoter: S. cerevisiae LEU2
   9300..10391   +  CDS            LEU2: LEU3_YEAST - Experimental evidence at protein level: Swiss-Prot protein existence level 1. Catalyzes the oxidation of 3-carboxy-2-hydroxy-4- methylpentanoate (3-isopropylmalate) to 3-carboxy-4-methyl-2- oxopentanoate. The product decarboxylates to 4-methyl-2 oxopentanoate. From Saccharomyces cerevisiae (strain ATCC 204508 / S288c) (Baker's yeast).
