[The description below was written by a language model from this plasmid's Addgene catalogue record and pLannotate feature annotations shown in this document.]
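Description:
pAW8_yEGFP is an empty-backbone Cre/lox tagging vector for recombinase-mediated cassette exchange in the fission yeast Schizosaccharomyces pombe, designed to add a codon-optimized green fluorescent protein to the C-terminus of a protein of interest. The catalogue lists pUC19 as the backbone. In E. coli it is maintained at high copy from a ColE1/pUC-type origin and selected with ampicillin through the β-lactamase gene. Remnants of the lac promoter/operator, lacZα, and short bom, rop and lacI fragments also come from the bacterial vector sequences. For yeast, the 10.6 kb sequence carries the S. pombe ars1 autonomously replicating sequence and the S. cerevisiae LEU2 gene with its own promoter, which serves as an auxotrophic marker for the episomal plasmid.

The exchange cassette begins with a loxP site, followed immediately by the yeGFP coding sequence, the S. cerevisiae ADH1 terminator and a kanMX marker. Only this single loxP site is annotated. Cassette exchange normally needs a second, heterologous lox site at the other end of the cassette, but the feature table does not identify one. The plasmid supplies its own recombinase: a Cre coding sequence sits downstream of the thiamine-repressible S. pombe nmt1 promoter, so Cre expression can be controlled in the transformed cell. In use, Cre would swap the plasmid cassette into a genomic locus previously fitted with matching lox sites, and kanMX would likely allow selection of integrants. No gene insert is recorded. The short NFS1 and hus5 annotations are small fragment matches with no stated function.
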