Addgene plasmid #110229: pAW8_yEGFP
Purpose: (Empty Backbone) Cre/Lox C-terminal tagging construct encoding codon-optimized green fluorescent protein
Depositing lab: Tony Carr. Depositing organization: University of Sussex. Publication: Gene tagging and gene replacement using recombinase-mediated cassette exchange in Schizosaccharomyces pombe. Watson AT1, Garcia V, Bone N, Carr AM, Armstrong J.. Gene. 2008 Jan 15;407(1-2):63-74 10.1016/j.gene.2007.09.024 PubMed 18054176.
Backbone
  Vector backbone: pUC19
  Vector type: Cre/Lox
Growth in bacteria
  Bacterial resistance: Ampicillin, 100 μg/mL
  Growth temperature: 37°C
  Growth strain: DH5alpha
  Copy number: High Copy
Gene/Insert
  Gene/Insert name: None
Terms and licenses: Academic/Nonprofit Terms; Industry Terms: Not Available to Industry
How to cite: pAW8_yEGFP was a gift from Tony Carr (Addgene plasmid # 110229 ; http://n2t.net/addgene:110229 ; RRID:Addgene_110229)
